Addgene plasmid #156932: pD649-HAsp-SEMA6A-Fc(DAPA)-AviTag-6xHis
Purpose: Mammalian expression of cell-surface protein extracellular domain fused to Fc(DAPA)-Avi-6xHis. Protein is secreted from cells.
Depositing lab: Chris Garcia. Depositing organization: Stanford University. Publication: A Human IgSF Cell-Surface Interactome Reveals a Complex Network of Protein-Protein Interactions. Wojtowicz WM, Vielmetter J, Fernandes RA, Siepe DH, Eastman CL, Chisholm GB, Cox S, Klock H, Anderson PW, Rue SM, Miller JJ, Glaser SM, Bragstad ML, Vance J, Lam AW, Lesley SA, Zinn K, Garcia KC. Cell. 2020 Aug 20;182(4):1027-1043.e17. doi: 10.1016/j.cell.2020.07.025. PubMed 32822567.
Backbone
  Vector backbone: pD649
  Backbone size w/o insert (bp): 6106
  Vector type: Mammalian Expression
Growth in bacteria
  Bacterial resistance: Ampicillin, 100 μg/mL
  Growth temperature: 37°C
  Growth strain: DH5alpha
  Copy number: High Copy
Gene/Insert
  Gene/Insert name: SEMA6A (alt name: SEM6A)
  Species: H. sapiens (human)
  Insert size (bp): 1893
  Mutation: Fc region of human IgG contains D265A and P329A mutations (DAPA)
  Entrez Gene: SEMA6A (a.k.a. HT018, SEMA, SEMA6A1, SEMAQ, VIA)
  Promoter: CMV/SP6
  Tag / fusion protein: Fc(DAPA)-AviTag-6xHis (C terminal on backbone)
  Cloning method: Restriction Enzyme; 5′ cloning site GCGGCCGC (not destroyed); 3′ cloning site GGCGCGCC (not destroyed)
  Sequencing primers: 5′ ATTTAGGTGACACTATAG; 3′ CACGTACCAGTTGAACTTCACC
Resource information
  A portion of this plasmid was derived from a plasmid made by: synthesis by ThermoFisher
Terms and licenses: Academic/Nonprofit Terms; Industry Terms: Not Available to Industry
Depositor comments: Some plasmids in this collection may have an IS4-like element ISVsa5 family transposase upstream of the CMV promoter.
How to cite: pD649-HAsp-SEMA6A-Fc(DAPA)-AviTag-6xHis was a gift from Chris Garcia (Addgene plasmid # 156932 ; http://n2t.net/addgene:156932 ; RRID:Addgene_156932)
