[The description below was written by a language model from this plasmid's Addgene catalogue record and pLannotate feature annotations shown in this document.]
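Description:
pD649-HAsp-SEMA6A-Fc(DAPA)-AviTag-6xHis is a mammalian expression plasmid built on the pD649 backbone for producing the extracellular domain of human semaphorin 6A (SEMA6A) as a secreted Fc fusion protein. In bacteria it is maintained at high copy from a ColE1/pUC-type origin and selected with ampicillin through the β-lactamase gene. The annotated sequence also carries an SV40 early promoter and EM7 bacterial promoter upstream of a puromycin N-acetyltransferase coding region followed by an SV40 polyadenylation signal, which would permit puromycin selection in mammalian cells, although the catalogue entry does not list this marker. Short fragments annotated as KanR, lacZα, ble and f1 ori appear to be backbone remnants rather than functional parts.

The expression cassette is driven by the CMV immediate-early enhancer and promoter, followed by a fragment of CMV intron A and an SP6 promoter, which could support in vitro transcription and serves as a sequencing primer site. The open reading frame begins with a secretion leader, named HAsp in the construct title and matched by the annotation software to an immunoglobulin heavy-chain signal fragment. The SEMA6A ectodomain follows, cloned between preserved NotI and AscI sites. It is fused at its C terminus to the human IgG1 Fc region carrying the D265A and P329A (DAPA) substitutions, generally used to reduce Fc effector binding. An AviTag for site-specific biotinylation and a 6xHis tag for metal-affinity purification come next, though these two small tags are not individually annotated in the feature table. A bGH polyadenylation signal terminates the transcript.

The plasmid belongs to a collection made for screening protein–protein interactions among human cell-surface proteins. The depositor notes that some plasmids in this collection may carry an IS4-like transposase insertion upstream of the CMV promoter. No such element is annotated here.
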