Features (pLannotate 1.2.2; 21 found; start..end, strand, type, name):
    119..143     -  CDS            KanR (fragment): aminoglycoside phosphotransferase; aph(3')-Ia; confers resistance to kanamycin
    254..842     +  rep_origin     ori: high-copy-number ColE1/pMB1/pBR322/pUC origin of replication
   1067..1084    +  terminator     rrnB T2 terminator (fragment): transcription terminator T2 from the E. coli rrnB gene
   1109..1128    -  CDS            lacZα (fragment): LacZα fragment of β-galactosidase; lacZ fragment
   1584..1600    +  protein_bind   lac operator: The lac repressor binds to the lac operator to inhibit transcription in E. coli. This inhibition can be relieved by adding lactose or isopropyl-β-D-thiogalactopyranoside (IPTG). lac repressor encoded by lacI
   1843..2146    +  enhancer       CMV enhancer: human cytomegalovirus immediate early enhancer
   2147..2350    +  promoter       CMV promoter: human cytomegalovirus (CMV) immediate early promoter
   2486..2529    +  intron         CMV intron (fragment): modified intron A from human cytomegalovirus
   2581..2599    +  promoter       SP6 promoter: promoter for bacteriophage SP6 RNA polymerase
   2603..2640    +  CDS            IgH signal sequence (fragment): signal sequence from the mouse immunoglobulin heavy chain variable region
   2707..4641    +  CDS            SEMA6A (fragment): SEM6A_HUMAN - Also known as KIAA1368, SEMAQ. Experimental evidence at protein level: Swiss-Prot protein existence level 1. (Microbial infection) Acts as a receptor for P.sordellii toxin TcsL in the in the vascular endothelium. From Homo sapiens (Human).
   4657..5334    +  CDS            IGHG1 (fragment): IGHG1_HUMAN - Experimental evidence at protein level: Swiss-Prot protein existence level 1. Constant region of immunoglobulin heavy chains. Immunoglobulins, also known as antibodies, are membrane-bound or secreted glycoproteins produced by B lymphocytes. In the recognition phase of humoral immunity, the membrane-bound immunoglobulins serve as receptors which, upon binding of a specific antigen, trigger the clonal expansion and differentiation of B lymphocytes into immunoglobulins- secreting plasma cells. Secreted immunoglobulins mediate the effector phase of humoral immunity, which results in
   5549..5660    +  polyA_signal   bGH poly(A) signal: bovine growth hormone polyadenylation signal
   5661..5769    +  rep_origin     f1 ori (fragment): f1 bacteriophage origin of replication; arrow indicates direction of (+) strand synthesis
   5783..6112    +  promoter       SV40 promoter: SV40 enhancer and early promoter
   6160..6207    +  promoter       EM7 promoter: synthetic bacterial promoter&nbsp
   6226..6825    +  CDS            PuroR (fragment): puromycin N-acetyltransferase; pac from Streptomyces; confers resistance to puromycin
   6835..6960    +  CDS            ble (fragment): BLE_KLEPN - Experimental evidence at protein level: Swiss-Prot protein existence level 1. Binding protein with a strong affinity to the bleomycin family of antibiotics. Binds to CL990; an antimitotic-antibiotic compound. From Klebsiella pneumoniae.
   6955..7076    +  polyA_signal   SV40 poly(A) signal: SV40 polyadenylation signal
   7129..7989    -  CDS            AmpR: β-lactamase; bla; confers resistance to ampicillin, carbenicillin, and related antibiotics
   7992..89      -  promoter       AmpR promoter (fragment) (across the origin): bla
>Addgene plasmid #156932 | pD649-HAsp-SEMA6A-Fc(DAPA)-AviTag-6xHis | depositor full sequence | sequence record 302973 | Full Sequence
TTTCAATATTATTGAAGCATTTATCAGGGTTATTGTCTCATGAGCGGATACATATTTGAATGTATTTAGA
AAAATAAACAAATAGGGGTCAGTGTTACAACCAATTAACCAATTCTGAACATTATCGCGAGCCCATTTAT
ACCTGAATATGGCTCATAACACCCCTTGCTCATGACCAAAATCCCTTAACGTGAGTTACGCGCGCGTCGT
TCCACTGAGCGTCAGACCCCGTAGAAAAGATCAAAGGATCTTCTTGAGATCCTTTTTTTCTGCGCGTAAT
CTGCTGCTTGCAAACAAAAAAACCACCGCTACCAGCGGTGGTTTGTTTGCCGGATCAAGAGCTACCAACT
CTTTTTCCGAAGGTAACTGGCTTCAGCAGAGCGCAGATACCAAATACTGTTCTTCTAGTGTAGCCGTAGT
TAGCCCACCACTTCAAGAACTCTGTAGCACCGCCTACATACCTCGCTCTGCTAATCCTGTTACCAGTGGC
TGCTGCCAGTGGCGATAAGTCGTGTCTTACCGGGTTGGACTCAAGACGATAGTTACCGGATAAGGCGCAG
CGGTCGGGCTGAACGGGGGGTTCGTGCACACAGCCCAGCTTGGAGCGAACGACCTACACCGAACTGAGAT
ACCTACAGCGTGAGCTATGAGAAAGCGCCACGCTTCCCGAAGGGAGAAAGGCGGACAGGTATCCGGTAAG
CGGCAGGGTCGGAACAGGAGAGCGCACGAGGGAGCTTCCAGGGGGAAACGCCTGGTATCTTTATAGTCCT
GTCGGGTTTCGCCACCTCTGACTTGAGCGTCGATTTTTGTGATGCTCGTCAGGGGGGCGGAGCCTATGGA
AAAACGCCAGCAACGCGGCCTTTTTACGGTTCCTGGCCTTTTGCTGGCCTTTTGCTCACATGTTCTTTCC
TGCGTTATCCCCTGATTCTGTGGATAACCGTATTACCGCCTTTGAGTGAGCTGATACCGCTCGCCGCAGC
CGAACGACCGAGCGCAGCGAGTCAGTGAGCGAGGAAGCGGAAGGCGAGAGTAGGGAACTGCCAGGCATCA
AACTAAGCAGAAGGCCCCTGACGGATGGCCTTTTTGCGTTTCTACAAACTCTTTCTGTGTTGTAAAACGA
CGGCCAGTCTTAAGCTCGGGCCCCCTGGGCGGTTCTGATAACGAGTAATCGTTAATCCGCAAATAACGTA
AAAACCCGCTTCGGCGGGTTTTTTTATGGGGGGAGTTTAGGGAAAGAGCATTTGTCAGAATATTTAAGGG
CGCCTGTCACTTTGCTTGATATATGAGAATTATTTAACCTTATAAATGAGAAAAAAGCAACGCACTTTAA
ATAAGATACGTTGCTTTTTCGATTGATGAACACCTATAATTAAACTATTCATCTATTATTTATGATTTTT
TGTATATACAATATTTCTAGTTTGTTAAAGAGAATTAAGAAAATAAATCTCGAAAATAATAAAGGGAAAA
TCAGTTTTTGATATCAAAATTATACATGTCAACGATAATACAAAATATAATACAAACTATAAGATGTTAT
CAGTATTTATTATCATTTAGAATAAATTTTGTGTCGCCCTTAATTGTGAGCGGATAACAATTACGAGCTT
CATGCACAGTGGCGTTGACTCAATATTGGCCATTAGCCATATTATTCATTGGTTATATAGCATAAATCAA
TATTGGCTATTGGCCATTGCATACGTTGTATCTATATCATAATATGTACATTTATATTGGCTCATGTCCA
ATATGACCGCCATGTTGGCATTGATTATTGACTAGTTATTAATAGTAATCAATTACGGGGTCATTAGTTC
ATAGCCCATATATGGAGTTCCGCGTTACATAACTTACGGTAAATGGCCCGCCTGGCTGACCGCCCAACGA
CCCCCGCCCATTGACGTCAATAATGACGTATGTTCCCATAGTAACGCCAATAGGGACTTTCCATTGACGT
CAATGGGTGGAGTATTTACGGTAAACTGCCCACTTGGCAGTACATCAAGTGTATCATATGCCAAGTACGC
CCCCTATTGACGTCAATGACGGTAAATGGCCCGCCTGGCATTATGCCCAGTACATGACCTTATGGGACTT
TCCTACTTGGCAGTACATCTACGTATTAGTCATCGCTATTACCATGGTGATGCGGTTTTGGCAGTACATC
AATGGGCGTGGATAGCGGTTTGACTCACGGGGATTTCCAAGTCTCCACCCCATTGACGTCAATGGGAGTT
TGTTTTGGCACCAAAATCAACGGGACTTTCCAAAATGTCGTAACAACTCCGCCCCATTGACGCAAATGGG
CGGTAGGCGTGTACGGTGGGAGGTCTATATAAGCAGAGCTCGTTTAGTGAACCGTCAGATCGCCTGGAGA
CGCCATCCACGCTGTTTTGACCTCCATAGAAGACACCGGGACCGATCCAGCCTCCGCGGCCGGGAACGGT
GCATTGGAACGCGGATTCCCCGTGCCAAGAGTGACGTAAGTACCGCCTATAGAGTCTATAGGCCCACCCC
CTTGGCTTCGTTAGAACGCGGCTACAATTAATACATAACCTTATGTATCATACACATACGATTTAGGTGA
CACTATAGAATAACATCCACTTTGCCTTTCTCTCCACAGGTGTCCACTCCCAGGTCCAACTGCACCTCGG
TTCTATCGAAAACGCGCCTGCTAGCGCCACCATGAAGACCATCATTGCCCTGAGCTACATCTTCTGCCTG
GTGTTCGCTGCGGCCGCCGGATTTCCTGAGGATAGCGAGCCTATCAGCATCAGCCACGGCAACTACACCA
AGCAGTACCCCGTGTTCGTGGGCCACAAGCCTGGCAGAAACACCACACAGAGACACCGGCTGGACATCCA
GATGATCATGATTATGAACGGCACCCTGTATATCGCCGCCAGGGACCACATCTACACCGTGGACATCGAT
ACCAGCCACACCGAGGAAATCTACTGCAGCAAGAAGCTGACCTGGAAGTCCAGACAGGCCGACGTGGACA
CCTGTCGGATGAAGGGCAAGCACAAGGACGAGTGCCACAACTTCATCAAGGTGCTGCTGAAGAAGAACGA
CGACGCCCTGTTCGTGTGCGGCACCAACGCCTTCAATCCCAGCTGCCGGAACTACAAGATGGACACCCTG
GAACCTTTCGGCGACGAGTTCAGCGGCATGGCCAGATGTCCTTACGATGCCAAGCACGCCAACGTGGCCC
TGTTTGCCGATGGCAAGCTGTACTCTGCTACCGTGACCGACTTCCTGGCCATCGACGCCGTGATCTACAG
AAGCCTGGGCGAGAGCCCTACACTGAGAACCGTGAAGCACGACAGCAAGTGGCTGAAAGAACCCTACTTT
GTGCAGGCCGTGGACTACGGCGACTACATCTACTTTTTCTTCCGGGAAATCGCCGTCGAGTACAACACCA
TGGGCAAAGTGGTGTTCCCCAGAGTGGCCCAAGTGTGCAAGAACGATATGGGCGGCTCTCAGCGCGTGCT
GGAAAAGCAGTGGACCAGCTTCCTGAAGGCCCGGCTGAATTGCTCTGTGCCTGGCGACAGCCACTTCTAC
TTCAACATCCTGCAGGCTGTGACCGACGTGATCAGAATCAACGGCAGAGATGTGGTGCTGGCCACCTTCA
GCACCCCTTACAATAGCATCCCTGGCAGCGCCGTGTGCGCCTACGATATGCTGGATATCGCCAGCGTGTT
CACCGGCAGATTCAAAGAGCAGAAGTCCCCTGACAGCACCTGGACACCAGTGCCTGATGAGAGAGTGCCC
AAGCCTAGACCTGGCTGTTGTGCCGGATCTAGCAGCCTGGAAAGATACGCCACCAGCAACGAGTTCCCCG
ACGACACCCTGAATTTCATCAAGACACACCCTCTGATGGACGAGGCCGTGCCTAGCATCTTCAACAGACC
CTGGTTCCTGAGAACCATGGTCCGATACCGGCTGACCAAGATCGCCGTGGATACAGCCGCTGGACCCTAC
CAGAATCACACCGTGGTCTTTCTGGGCAGCGAGAAGGGAATCATCCTGAAGTTTCTGGCCCGGATCGGCA
ACAGCGGCTTTCTGAACGATAGCCTGTTCCTGGAAGAGATGAGCGTGTACAACTCCGAGAAGTGCAGCTA
CGACGGCGTGGAAGATAAGCGGATCATGGGCATGCAGCTGGACAGAGCCAGCAGCTCTCTGTACGTGGCC
TTCTCCACCTGTGTGATTAAGGTGCCCCTGGGCAGATGCGAGAGATACGGCAAGTGCAAGAAAACCTGCA
TTGCCAGCAGGGACCCCTACTGCGGCTGGATCAAAGAAGGCGGAGCCTGCTCTCATCTGAGCCCCAATAG
CAGACTGACCTTCGAGCAGGACATCGAGAGAGGCAATACCGACGGCCTGGGAGACTGCCACAATTCCTTT
GTGGCCCTGAACGGCCACTCAAGCAGCCTGCTGCCTAGCACCACAACCAGCGATAGCACAGCCCAAGAGG
GCTACGAAAGCAGAGGCGGCATGCTGGACTGGAAGCACCTCCTGGATAGCCCCGATAGCACCGATCCTCT
GGGAGCCGTGTCTAGCCACAACCACCAGGACAAGAAGGGCGTCATCAGAGAGAGCTACCTGAAGGGCCAC
GATCAGCTGGTGCCTGTGACAGGCGCGCCGGGCGGCGACAAGACCCACACCTGCCCCCCCTGCCCAGCTC
CAGAACTGCTGGGAGGGCCTTCCGTGTTCCTGTTCCCCCCCAAGCCCAAGGACACCCTGATGATCAGCAG
GACCCCCGAGGTGACCTGCGTGGTGGTGGCCGTGTCCCACGAGGACCCAGAGGTGAAGTTCAACTGGTAC
GTGGACGGCGTGGAGGTGCACAACGCCAAGACCAAGCCCAGAGAGGAGCAGTACAACAGCACCTACAGGG
TGGTGTCCGTGCTGACCGTGCTGCACCAGGACTGGCTGAACGGCAAAGAATACAAGTGCAAAGTCTCCAA
CAAGGCCCTGGCTGCCCCAATCGAAAAGACAATCAGCAAGGCCAAGGGCCAGCCACGGGAGCCCCAGGTG
TACACCCTGCCCCCCAGCCGGGAGGAGATGACCAAGAACCAGGTGTCCCTGACCTGTCTGGTGAAGGGCT
TCTACCCCAGCGATATCGCCGTGGAGTGGGAGAGCAACGGCCAGCCCGAGAACAACTACAAGACCACCCC
CCCAGTGCTGGACAGCGACGGCAGCTTCTTCCTGTACAGCAAGCTGACCGTGGACAAGTCCAGGTGGCAG
CAGGGCAACGTGTTCAGCTGCAGCGTGATGCACGAGGCCCTGCACAACCACTACACCCAGAAGTCCCTGA
GCCTGAGCCCCGGCGGCAGCGGTCTTAATGATATTTTCGAGGCTCAGAAGATTGAGTGGCATGAACACCA
CCACCATCACCACTAAGGCCGGCCTGTAGTCACTGGCACAACGCGTTACCCGGTAAGCCAATCGGGTATA
CACGGTCGTCATACTGCAGACAGGGTTCTTCTACTTTGCAAGATAGTCTTGAGTAGTAAAATAAATAGAT
AGAGAAAATCAGCCTCGACTGTGCCTTCTAGTTGCCAGCCATCTGTTGTTTGCCCCTCCCCCGTGCCTTC
CTTGACCCTGGAAGGTGCCACTCCCACTGTCCTTTCCTAATAAAATGAGGAAATTGCATCACAACACTCA
ACCCTATCTCGGTCTATTCTTTTGATTTATAAGGGATTTTGCCGATTTCGGCCTATTGGTTAAAAAATGA
GCTGATTTAACAAAAATTTAACGCGAATTAATTCTGTGGAATGTGTGTCAGTTAGGGTGTGGAAAGTCCC
CAGGCTCCCCAGCAGGCAGAAGTATGCAAAGCATGCATCTCAATTAGTCAGCAACCAGGTGTGGAAAGTC
CCCAGGCTCCCCAGCAGGCAGAAGTATGCAAAGCATGCATCTCAATTAGTCAGCAACCATAGTCCCGCCC
CTAACTCCGCCCATCCCGCCCCTAACTCCGCCCAGTTCCGCCCATTCTCCGCCCCATGGCTGACTAATTT
TTTTTATTTATGCAGAGGCCGAGGCCGCCTCTGCCTCTGAGCTATTCCAGAAGTAGTGAGGAGGCTTTTT
TGGAGGCCTAGGCTTTTGCAAAAAGCTCCCGGGAGCTTGTATATCCATTTTCGGATCTGATCAGCACGTG
TTGACAATTAATCATCGGCATAGTATATCGGCATAGTATAATACGACAAGGTGAGGAACTAAACCATGAC
CGAGTACAAGCCCACGGTGCGCCTCGCCACCCGCGACGACGTCCCCAGGGCCGTACGCACCCTCGCCGCC
GCGTTCGCCGACTACCCCGCCACGCGCCACACCGTCGATCCGGACCGCCACATCGAGCGGGTCACCGAGC
TGCAAGAACTCTTCCTCACGCGCGTCGGGCTCGACATCGGCAAGGTGTGGGTCGCGGACGACGGCGCCGC
GGTGGCGGTCTGGACCACGCCGGAGAGCGTCGAAGCGGGGGCGGTGTTCGCCGAGATCGGCCCGCGCATG
GCCGAGTTGAGCGGTTCCCGGCTGGCCGCGCAGCAACAGATGGAAGGCCTCCTGGCGCCGCACCGGCCCA
AGGAGCCCGCGTGGTTCCTGGCCACCGTCGGCGTCTCGCCCGACCACCAGGGCAAGGGTCTGGGCAGCGC
CGTCGTGCTCCCCGGAGTGGAGGCGGCCGAGCGCGCCGGGGTGCCCGCCTTCCTGGAGACATCCGCGCCC
CGCAACCTCCCCTTCTACGAGCGGCTCGGCTTCACCGTCACCGCCGACGTCGAGGTGCCCGAAGGACCGC
GCACCTGGTGCATGACCCGCAAGCCCGGTGCCTGACACGTGCTACGAGATTTCGATTCCACCGCCGCCTT
CTATGAAAGGTTGGGCTTCGGAATCGTTTTCCGGGACGCCGGCTGGATGATCCTCCAGCGCGGGGATCTC
ATGCTGGAGTTCTTCGCCCACCCCAACTTGTTTATTGCAGCTTATAATGGTTACAAATAAAGCAATAGCA
TCACAAATTTCACAAATAAAGCATTTTTTTCACTGCATTCTAGTTGTGGTTTGTCCAAACTCATCAATGT
ATCTTATCATGTCTGTATACCGTCGACCTCTAGCTAGAGCTTGGCGTAATCATGGTCATTACCAATGCTT
AATCAGTGAGGCACCTATCTCAGCGATCTGTCTATTTCGTTCATCCATAGTTGCCTGACTCCCCGTCGTG
TAGATAACTACGATACGGGAGGGCTTACCATCTGGCCCCAGCGCTGCGATGATACCGCGAGAACCACGCT
CACCGGCTCCGGATTTATCAGCAATAAACCAGCCAGCCGGAAGGGCCGAGCGCAGAAGTGGTCCTGCAAC
TTTATCCGCCTCCATCCAGTCTATTAATTGTTGCCGGGAAGCTAGAGTAAGTAGTTCGCCAGTTAATAGT
TTGCGCAACGTTGTTGCCATCGCTACAGGCATCGTGGTGTCACGCTCGTCGTTTGGTATGGCTTCATTCA
GCTCCGGTTCCCAACGATCAAGGCGAGTTACATGATCCCCCATGTTGTGCAAAAAAGCGGTTAGCTCCTT
CGGTCCTCCGATCGTTGTCAGAAGTAAGTTGGCCGCAGTGTTATCACTCATGGTTATGGCAGCACTGCAT
AATTCTCTTACTGTCATGCCATCCGTAAGATGCTTTTCTGTGACTGGTGAGTACTCAACCAAGTCATTCT
GAGAATAGTGTATGCGGCGACCGAGTTGCTCTTGCCCGGCGTCAATACGGGATAATACCGCGCCACATAG
CAGAACTTTAAAAGTGCTCATCATTGGAAAACGTTCTTCGGGGCGAAAACTCTCAAGGATCTTACCGCTG
TTGAGATCCAGTTCGATGTAACCCACTCGTGCACCCAACTGATCTTCAGCATCTTTTACTTTCACCAGCG
TTTCTGGGTGAGCAAAAACAGGAAGGCAAAATGCCGCAAAAAAGGGAATAAGGGCGACACGGAAATGTTG
AATACTCATATTCTTCCTT
