>Addgene plasmid #156932 | pD649-HAsp-SEMA6A-Fc(DAPA)-AviTag-6xHis | depositor partial sequence | sequence record 302974 | insert (extracellular domain)
GGATTTCCTGAGGATAGCGAGCCTATCAGCATCAGCCACGGCAACTACACCAAGCAGTACCCCGTGTTCG
TGGGCCACAAGCCTGGCAGAAACACCACACAGAGACACCGGCTGGACATCCAGATGATCATGATTATGAA
CGGCACCCTGTATATCGCCGCCAGGGACCACATCTACACCGTGGACATCGATACCAGCCACACCGAGGAA
ATCTACTGCAGCAAGAAGCTGACCTGGAAGTCCAGACAGGCCGACGTGGACACCTGTCGGATGAAGGGCA
AGCACAAGGACGAGTGCCACAACTTCATCAAGGTGCTGCTGAAGAAGAACGACGACGCCCTGTTCGTGTG
CGGCACCAACGCCTTCAATCCCAGCTGCCGGAACTACAAGATGGACACCCTGGAACCTTTCGGCGACGAG
TTCAGCGGCATGGCCAGATGTCCTTACGATGCCAAGCACGCCAACGTGGCCCTGTTTGCCGATGGCAAGC
TGTACTCTGCTACCGTGACCGACTTCCTGGCCATCGACGCCGTGATCTACAGAAGCCTGGGCGAGAGCCC
TACACTGAGAACCGTGAAGCACGACAGCAAGTGGCTGAAAGAACCCTACTTTGTGCAGGCCGTGGACTAC
GGCGACTACATCTACTTTTTCTTCCGGGAAATCGCCGTCGAGTACAACACCATGGGCAAAGTGGTGTTCC
CCAGAGTGGCCCAAGTGTGCAAGAACGATATGGGCGGCTCTCAGCGCGTGCTGGAAAAGCAGTGGACCAG
CTTCCTGAAGGCCCGGCTGAATTGCTCTGTGCCTGGCGACAGCCACTTCTACTTCAACATCCTGCAGGCT
GTGACCGACGTGATCAGAATCAACGGCAGAGATGTGGTGCTGGCCACCTTCAGCACCCCTTACAATAGCA
TCCCTGGCAGCGCCGTGTGCGCCTACGATATGCTGGATATCGCCAGCGTGTTCACCGGCAGATTCAAAGA
GCAGAAGTCCCCTGACAGCACCTGGACACCAGTGCCTGATGAGAGAGTGCCCAAGCCTAGACCTGGCTGT
TGTGCCGGATCTAGCAGCCTGGAAAGATACGCCACCAGCAACGAGTTCCCCGACGACACCCTGAATTTCA
TCAAGACACACCCTCTGATGGACGAGGCCGTGCCTAGCATCTTCAACAGACCCTGGTTCCTGAGAACCAT
GGTCCGATACCGGCTGACCAAGATCGCCGTGGATACAGCCGCTGGACCCTACCAGAATCACACCGTGGTC
TTTCTGGGCAGCGAGAAGGGAATCATCCTGAAGTTTCTGGCCCGGATCGGCAACAGCGGCTTTCTGAACG
ATAGCCTGTTCCTGGAAGAGATGAGCGTGTACAACTCCGAGAAGTGCAGCTACGACGGCGTGGAAGATAA
GCGGATCATGGGCATGCAGCTGGACAGAGCCAGCAGCTCTCTGTACGTGGCCTTCTCCACCTGTGTGATT
AAGGTGCCCCTGGGCAGATGCGAGAGATACGGCAAGTGCAAGAAAACCTGCATTGCCAGCAGGGACCCCT
ACTGCGGCTGGATCAAAGAAGGCGGAGCCTGCTCTCATCTGAGCCCCAATAGCAGACTGACCTTCGAGCA
GGACATCGAGAGAGGCAATACCGACGGCCTGGGAGACTGCCACAATTCCTTTGTGGCCCTGAACGGCCAC
TCAAGCAGCCTGCTGCCTAGCACCACAACCAGCGATAGCACAGCCCAAGAGGGCTACGAAAGCAGAGGCG
GCATGCTGGACTGGAAGCACCTCCTGGATAGCCCCGATAGCACCGATCCTCTGGGAGCCGTGTCTAGCCA
CAACCACCAGGACAAGAAGGGCGTCATCAGAGAGAGCTACCTGAAGGGCCACGATCAGCTGGTGCCTGTG
ACA
